Addgene plasmid #27989: pLIC
Purpose: (Empty Backbone)
Depositing lab: Zhihong Zhang. Depositing organization: Huazhong University of Science & Technology. Publication: A ligation-independent cloning method using nicking DNA endonuclease. Yang J, Zhang Z, Zhang XA, Luo Q. Biotechniques. 2010 Nov . 49(5):817-21. 10.2144/000113520 PubMed 21091446.
Backbone
  Vector backbone: pLIC
  Backbone manufacturer: Jie Yang Lab
  Backbone size (bp): 3300
  Vector type: Bacterial Expression
Growth in bacteria
  Bacterial resistance: Ampicillin, 100 μg/mL
  Growth temperature: 37°C
  Growth strain: DH5alpha
  Copy number: High Copy
Gene/Insert
  Gene/Insert name: None
  Cloning method: Restriction Enzyme
  Sequencing primers: 5′ T7; 3′ T7 reverse
Terms and licenses: Academic/Nonprofit Terms; Industry Terms: Not Available to Industry
Depositor comments: This plasmid is used for a novel and straightforward ligation-independent cloning (LIC) method based on nicking DNA endonuclease (NiDE). To construct a NiDE-compatible pLIC vector, LacZ cDNA was amplified from a modified pMD18 construct by PCR using primers Laz-BgiII-F and Laz-EcoR I-R. The β-galactosidase gene lacZ, including restriction endonuclease sites such as BamHI, SalI, PstI, and SphI, was amplified and then digested by BglII and EcoRI. It was then cloned into pRSETb plasmid between BamHI and EcoRI sites to generate the pLIC vector. See Author's Map and published article for more information.
How to cite: pLIC was a gift from Zhihong Zhang (Addgene plasmid # 27989 ; http://n2t.net/addgene:27989 ; RRID:Addgene_27989)
