[The description below was written by a language model from this plasmid's Addgene catalogue record.]
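Description:
pLIC is an empty bacterial expression backbone of about 3.3 kb, designed as the recipient vector for a ligation-independent cloning (LIC) method that relies on a nicking DNA endonuclease rather than on ligase or exonuclease chew-back. It is derived from pRSETb and is maintained in E. coli as a high-copy plasmid under ampicillin selection. The record gives no feature table, so the origin of replication, promoter and any tags are not explicitly listed. However, the pRSETb parentage and the use of T7 forward and T7 reverse sequencing primers suggest that the cloning region lies between T7 promoter and terminator sequences, as is typical of that vector family.

The vector carries no gene of interest. Instead, a lacZ (β-galactosidase) fragment was amplified by PCR from a modified pMD18 construct, cut with BglII and EcoRI, and placed between the BamHI and EcoRI sites of pRSETb. This fragment contains several restriction sites, including BamHI, SalI, PstI and SphI, and its amplification primers were used to make the vector compatible with the nicking-enzyme method. In approaches of this type, nicking near the ends of the vector and the insert releases short strands to leave defined complementary single-stranded overhangs, which anneal without ligation, and the nicks are repaired after transformation. A lacZ stuffer of this kind commonly allows parental and recombinant clones to be distinguished, although the record does not state this. The exact nicking sites are also not given, and the record refers to the depositor's map and the associated publication for those details. pLIC is intended for rapid insertion of PCR products for bacterial expression.
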