>Addgene plasmid #27989 | pLIC | addgene partial sequence | sequence record 34282 | 27989 with T7
GAATATTTTGTTTACTTTAGAAGGAGATATACATATGCGGGGTTCTCATCATCATCATCATCATGGTATG
GCTAGCATGACTGGTGGACAGCAAATGGGTCGGGATCTGTACGACGATGACGATAAGGATCTGCCTCAGC
AAGGGCTGAGGATGACCATGATTACCAATTCGAGCTCGGTACCCGGGGATCCTCCATCGTTTTCGTGGGG
TCCATCGAAATCGTGGTCGTCGACCTGCAGGCATGCAAACTTGGCACTGGCCGTCGTTTTACAACGTCGT
GACTGGGAAAACCCTGGCGTTACCCAACTTAATCGCCTTGCAGCACATCCCCCTTTCGCCAGCTGGCGTA
ATAGCGACGAGGCCCGCACCGATCGCCCTCCCCAACAGTTGCGCAGCCTGAATGGCGAATGGCGCCTGAT
GCGGTATTTTCTCCTTACGCATCTGTGCGGTATTTCACACCGTATATGGTGCACTCTCAGTACAATCTGC
TCTGATGCCGCATAGCCTCAGCTTCCGCTGAGGAATTCGAAGCTTGATCCGGCTGCTAACAAAGCCCGAA
AGGAAGCTGAGTTGGCTGCTGCCACCGCTGAGCAATAACTAGCATAACCCCTTGGGGCCTCTAAACGGGT
CTTGAGGGGTTTTTTGCTGAAAGGAGGAACTATATCCGGATCTGGCGTAATAGCGAAGAGGCCCGCACCG
ATCGCCCTTCCCAACAGTTGCGCAGCCTGAATGGCGAATGGG
[107 nt withheld, positions 743-849]
CCTTTCTCGCCACGTTTCGCCGGCTTTCCCCG
